>Addgene plasmid #227251 | qTAG-N-Blast-mStayGold | addgene full sequence | sequence record 451978 | Addgene NGS Result
TCGCGCGTTTCGGTGATGACGGTGAAAACCTCTGACACATGCAGCTCCCGGAGACGGTCACAGCTTGTCT
GTAAGCGGATGCCGGGAGCAGACAAGCCCGTCAGGGCGCGTCAGCGGGTGTTGGCGGGTGTCGGGGCTGG
CTTAACTATGCGGCATCAGAGCAGATTGTACTGAGAGTGCACCATATGCGGTGTGAAATACCGCACAGAT
GCGTAAGGAGAAAATACCGCATCAGGCGCCATTCGCCATTCAGGCTGCGCAACTGTTGGGAAGGGCGATC
GGTGCGGGCCTCTTCGCTATTACGCCAGCTGGCGAAAGGGGGATGTGCTGCAAGGCGATTAAGTTGGGTA
ACGCCAGGGTTTTCCCAGTCACGACGTTGTAAAACGACGGCCAGTGAATTCGGCAAGAGCAAGACCGGTA
GCTACCGTTCGTATAGCATACATTATACGAAGTTATCTGCTAGCATGGCCAAGCCTTTGTCTCAAGAAGA
ATCCACCCTCATTGAAAGAGCAACGGCTACAATCAACAGCATCCCCATCTCTGAAGACTACAGCGTCGCC
AGCGCAGCTCTCTCTAGCGACGGCCGCATCTTCACTGGTGTCAATGTATATCATTTTACTGGGGGACCTT
GTGCAGAACTCGTGGTGCTGGGCACTGCTGCTGCTGCGGCAGCTGGCAACCTGACTTGTATCGTCGCGAT
CGGAAATGAGAACAGGGGCATCTTGAGCCCCTGCGGACGGTGCCGACAGGTGCTTCTCGATCTGCATCCT
GGGATCAAAGCCATAGTGAAGGACAGTGATGGACAGCCGACGGCAGTTGGGATTCGTGAATTGCTGCCCT
CTGGTTATGTGTGGGAGGGCGGATCCGGAGCTACTAACTTCAGCCTGCTGAAGCAGGCCGGAGACGTGGA
GGAGAACCCTGGACCTTCTAGAATAACTTCGTATAGCATACATTATACGAACGGTAGCACGCGTGGAGGT
GGCGGTTCCGGCAAGCCCATCCCCAACCCCCTGCTGGGCCTGGACAGCACCGGAGGTGGCGGAAGCATGG
TGTCTACAGGCGAGGAACTGTTTACCGGCGTGGTGCCCTTCAAGTTCCAGCTGAAGGGCACCATCAACGG
CAAGAGCTTCACCGTGGAAGGCGAGGGCGAGGGCAATAGCCACGAGGGCAGCCACAAAGGCAAGTATGTG
TGCACCAGCGGCAAACTGCCAATGTCTTGGGCCGCCCTGGGAACTAGCTTCGGCTATGGCATGAAATACT
ATACCAAGTACCCCAGCGGCCTGAAAAACTGGTTCCACGAGGTGATGCCTGAGGGCTTCACCTACGACAG
ACACATCCAGTACAAGGGCGACGGCAGCATCCACGCCAAGCACCAGCACTTCATGAAGAACGGCACCTAC
CACAACATCGTGGAGTTCACCGGCCAGGACTTCAAGGAGAACAGCCCCGTGCTGACCGGCGACATGGACG
TGAGCCTGCCCAACGAGGTGCAGCACATCCCCATTGATGACGGCGTGGAGTGCACAGTGACCCTGCAGTA
CCCTCTGCTGAGCGACGAAAGCAAGTGCGTGGAAGCCTATCAGAACACCATCATCAAGCCCCTGCACAAT
CAGCCAGCCCCCGATGTGCCATTTCACTGGATCAGAAAGCAGTACACCCAGAGCAAGGACGACACCGAGG
AGAGAGACCACATCATCCAGAGCGAGACCCTGGAGGCCCACCTGCCTTGGCATGAGCCTAGCGCAAGCGC
AGTGGGAGGTGGCGGTTCCCTCGAGGGAGGAAGCGGAGGATCTGGCGGTACCAAGCTTGGCGTAATCATG
GTCATAGCTGTTTCCTGTGTGAAATTGTTATCCGCTCACAATTCCACACAACATACGAGCCGGAAGCATA
AAGTGTAAAGCCTGGGGTGCCTAATGAGTGAGCTAACTCACATTAATTGCGTTGCGCTCACTGCCCGCTT
TCCAGTCGGGAAACCTGTCGTGCCAGCTGCATTAATGAATCGGCCAACGCGCGGGGAGAGGCGGTTTGCG
TATTGGGCGCTCTTCCGCTTCCTCGCTCACTGACTCGCTGCGCTCGGTCGTTCGGCTGCGGCGAGCGGTA
TCAGCTCACTCAAAGGCGGTAATACGGTTATCCACAGAATCAGGGGATAACGCAGGAAAGAACATGTGAG
CAAAAGGCCAGCAAAAGGCCAGGAACCGTAAAAAGGCCGCGTTGCTGGCGTTTTTCCATAGGCTCCGCCC
CCCTGACGAGCATCACAAAAATCGACGCTCAAGTCAGAGGTGGCGAAACCCGACAGGACTATAAAGATAC
CAGGCGTTTCCCCCTGGAAGCTCCCTCGTGCGCTCTCCTGTTCCGACCCTGCCGCTTACCGGATACCTGT
CCGCCTTTCTCCCTTCGGGAAGCGTGGCGCTTTCTCATAGCTCACGCTGTAGGTATCTCAGTTCGGTGTA
GGTCGTTCGCTCCAAGCTGGGCTGTGTGCACGAACCCCCCGTTCAGCCCGACCGCTGCGCCTTATCCGGT
AACTATCGTCTTGAGTCCAACCCGGTAAGACACGACTTATCGCCACTGGCAGCAGCCACTGGTAACAGGA
TTAGCAGAGCGAGGTATGTAGGCGGTGCTACAGAGTTCTTGAAGTGGTGGCCTAACTACGGCTACACTAG
AAGAACAGTATTTGGTATCTGCGCTCTGCTGAAGCCAGTTACCTTCGGAAAAAGAGTTGGTAGCTCTTGA
TCCGGCAAACAAACCACCGCTGGTAGCGGTGGTTTTTTTGTTTGCAAGCAGCAGATTACGCGCAGAAAAA
AAGGATCTCAAGAAGATCCTTTGATCTTTTCTACGGGGTCTGACGCTCAGTGGAACGAAAACTCACGTTA
AGGGATTTTGGTCATGAGATTATCAAAAAGGATCTTCACCTAGATCCTTTTAAATTAAAAATGAAGTTTT
AAATCAATCTAAAGTATATATGAGTAAACTTGGTCTGACAGTTACCAATGCTTAATCAGTGAGGCACCTA
TCTCAGCGATCTGTCTATTTCGTTCATCCATAGTTGCCTGACTCCCCGTCGTGTAGATAACTACGATACG
GGAGGGCTTACCATCTGGCCCCAGTGCTGCAATGATACCGCGAGACCCACGCTCACCGGCTCCAGATTTA
TCAGCAATAAACCAGCCAGCCGGAAGGGCCGAGCGCAGAAGTGGTCCTGCAACTTTATCCGCCTCCATCC
AGTCTATTAATTGTTGCCGGGAAGCTAGAGTAAGTAGTTCGCCAGTTAATAGTTTGCGCAACGTTGTTGC
CATTGCTACAGGCATCGTGGTGTCACGCTCGTCGTTTGGTATGGCTTCATTCAGCTCCGGTTCCCAACGA
TCAAGGCGAGTTACATGATCCCCCATGTTGTGCAAAAAAGCGGTTAGCTCCTTCGGTCCTCCGATCGTTG
TCAGAAGTAAGTTGGCCGCAGTGTTATCACTCATGGTTATGGCAGCACTGCATAATTCTCTTACTGTCAT
GCCATCCGTAAGATGCTTTTCTGTGACTGGTGAGTACTCAACCAAGTCATTCTGAGAATAGTGTATGCGG
CGACCGAGTTGCTCTTGCCCGGCGTCAATACGGGATAATACCGCGCCACATAGCAGAACTTTAAAAGTGC
TCATCATTGGAAAACGTTCTTCGGGGCGAAAACTCTCAAGGATCTTACCGCTGTTGAGATCCAGTTCGAT
GTAACCCACTCGTGCACCCAACTGATCTTCAGCATCTTTTACTTTCACCAGCGTTTCTGGGTGAGCAAAA
ACAGGAAGGCAAAATGCCGCAAAAAAGGGAATAAGGGCGACACGGAAATGTTGAATACTCATACTCTTCC
TTTTTCAATATTATTGAAGCATTTATCAGGGTTATTGTCTCATGAGCGGATACATATTTGAATGTATTTA
GAAAAATAAACAAATAGGGGTTCCGCGCACATTTCCCCGAAAAGTGCCACCTGACGTCTAAGAAACCATT
ATTATCATGACATTAACCTATAAAAATAGGCGTATCACGAGGCCCTTTCGTC
Features (pLannotate 1.2.2; 13 found; start..end, strand, type, name):
    137..236     +  misc_feature   bom (fragment): basis of mobility region from pBR322
    242..399     -  CDS            lacZα (fragment): LacZα fragment of β-galactosidase; lacZ fragment
    423..456     +  protein_bind   lox71: Left element (LE) mutant of loxP (Araki et al., 2010). Cre-mediated recombination occurs in the 8-bp core sequence (GCATACAT). Cre recombinase
    465..860     +  CDS            BSD: blasticidin S deaminase; Aspergillus terreus BSD; confers resistance to blasticidin
    933..966     +  protein_bind   lox66: Right element (RE) mutant of loxP (Araki et al., 2010). Cre-mediated recombination occurs in the 8-bp core sequence (GCATACAT). Cre recombinase
   1845..1861    -  protein_bind   lac operator: The lac repressor binds to the lac operator to inhibit transcription in E. coli. This inhibition can be relieved by adding lactose or isopropyl-β-D-thiogalactopyranoside (IPTG). lac repressor encoded by lacI
   1869..1899    -  promoter       lac promoter: promoter for the E. coli lac operon
   1914..1935    -  protein_bind   CAP binding site: CAP binding activates transcription in the presence of cAMP. E. coli catabolite activator protein
   1948..2040    -  CDS            lacI (fragment): lac repressor; lacI; The lac repressor binds to the lac operator to inhibit transcription in E. coli. This inhibition can be relieved by adding lactose or isopropyl-β-D-thiogalactopyranoside (IPTG).
   2223..2811    -  rep_origin     ori: high-copy-number ColE1/pMB1/pBR322/pUC origin of replication
   2982..3842    -  CDS            AmpR: β-lactamase; bla; confers resistance to ampicillin, carbenicillin, and related antibiotics
   3843..3947    -  promoter       AmpR promoter: bla
   4042..35      +  CDS            rop (fragment) (across the origin): Rop protein, which maintains plasmids at low copy number; rop
