[The description below was written by a language model from this plasmid's Addgene catalogue record and pLannotate feature annotations shown in this document.]
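Description:
qTAG-N-Blast-mStayGold is a pUC19-based donor cassette plasmid from the qTAG scaffold series, built for CRISPR-based endogenous tagging in mammalian cells. It is a small construct of about 4 kb that replicates in E. coli from the high-copy ColE1/pUC origin and is selected with ampicillin through the β-lactamase gene and its native promoter. Remnants of the pUC19 cloning region (lacZα fragment, lac promoter, lac operator and CAP binding site), together with short bom, rop and lacI fragments, are backbone carry-over with no role in the tagging function.

The annotated payload is a blasticidin S deaminase (BSD) coding sequence flanked by lox71 and lox66. These are left- and right-element mutant loxP sites, which allow Cre recombinase to excise the selection marker after integration and leave behind a doubly mutated site that recombines poorly. No mammalian promoter is annotated upstream of BSD, which would be consistent with the marker being expressed from the targeted locus after in-frame integration, although the record does not state this.

The name indicates an N-terminal tagging module carrying the fluorescent protein mStayGold. The feature table does not annotate it, but an unannotated stretch of roughly 900 nt downstream of lox66 probably holds the fluorescent protein and any linker sequences. The short gap between BSD and lox66 is also unannotated.

The catalogue lists no gene insert, and no homology arms are annotated. This fits a generic template to which users add locus-specific homology arms before co-delivery with Cas9 and a guide RNA. Edited cells would then be enriched with blasticidin, and the tagged protein visualised by fluorescence.
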