Addgene plasmid #227251: qTAG-N-Blast-mStayGold
Depositing lab: Laurence Pelletier. Publication: qTAG: an adaptable plasmid scaffold for CRISPR-based endogenous tagging. Philip R, Sharma A, Matellan L, Erpf AC, Hsu WH, Tkach JM, Wyatt HDM, Pelletier L. EMBO J. 2024 Dec 12. doi: 10.1038/s44318-024-00337-5. PubMed 39668248.
Backbone
  Vector backbone: pUC19
  Backbone manufacturer: Invitrogen
  Backbone size (bp): 2686
  Vector type: Mammalian Expression, CRISPR ; Donor Cassette
  Selectable markers: Blasticidin
Growth in bacteria
  Bacterial resistance: Ampicillin, 100 μg/mL
  Growth temperature: 37°C
  Growth strain: DH5alpha
  Copy number: High Copy
Gene/Insert
  Gene/Insert name: None
Terms and licenses: Academic/Nonprofit Terms; Industry Terms: Not Available to Industry
How to cite: qTAG-N-Blast-mStayGold was a gift from Laurence Pelletier (Addgene plasmid # 227251 ; http://n2t.net/addgene:227251 ; RRID:Addgene_227251)
